Addgene plasmid #201795: Tensin-2 Y483F
Purpose: Expresses Tensin-2 protein with Y483F mutation in MAC-Tag-C backbone
Depositing lab: Vesa Hytönen. Depositing organization: Tampere University, BioMediTech. Publication: Tensin-2 interactomics reveals interaction with GAPDH and a phosphorylation-mediated regulatory role in glycolysis. Turkki P, Chowdhury I, Ohman T, Azizi L, Varjosalo M, Hytonen VP. Sci Rep. 2024 Aug 27;14(1):19862. doi: 10.1038/s41598-024-65787-7. PubMed 39191795.
Backbone
  Vector backbone: MAC-tag-C
  Backbone manufacturer: Markku Varjosalo (Addgene plasmid # 108077)
  Backbone size w/o insert (bp): 7979
  Vector type: Mammalian Expression, Bacterial Expression
  Selectable markers: Hygromycin
Growth in bacteria
  Bacterial resistance: Ampicillin, 100 μg/mL
  Growth temperature: 37°C
  Growth strain: DH5alpha
  Copy number: Unknown
Gene/Insert
  Gene/Insert name: Tensin-2
  Species: M. musculus (mouse)
  Mutation: mutation Y483F
  GenBank ID: NP_705761.2
  Entrez Gene: Tns2 (a.k.a. C1-ten, Tenc1, nep, nph)
  Tag / fusion protein: BirA, HA, strepIII (C terminal on backbone)
Terms and licenses: Academic/Nonprofit Terms; Industry Terms: Not Available to Industry
How to cite: Tensin-2 Y483F was a gift from Vesa Hytönen (Addgene plasmid # 201795 ; http://n2t.net/addgene:201795 ; RRID:Addgene_201795)
