[The description below was written by a language model from this plasmid's Addgene catalogue record and pLannotate feature annotations shown in this document.]
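Description:
Tensin-2 Y483F is a mammalian expression plasmid built on the MAC-tag-C backbone, a Gateway-compatible vector designed for Flp-mediated genomic integration. It carries mouse Tensin-2 (Tns2, also known as Tenc1 or C1-ten) with a tyrosine-to-phenylalanine substitution at residue 483, a change that removes the phosphorylatable hydroxyl at that position. In bacteria the plasmid is maintained through a high-copy ColE1/pUC-type origin and selected with ampicillin via the β-lactamase gene. The sequenced record is about 10.5 kb.

The Tns2 coding sequence sits between attB1 and attB2 sites, indicating it was introduced by Gateway recombination. It is driven by the CMV enhancer and promoter, followed immediately by short elements annotated as tet operator–containing fragments, which suggests a tetracycline-regulatable CMV/TetO arrangement, although the catalogue entry does not state inducibility. Downstream of attB2, the backbone supplies the C-terminal MAC-tag, recorded as BirA, HA and StrepIII. The feature table annotates only the E. coli birA-derived biotin ligase portion, and the cassette ends with a bGH polyadenylation signal. An FRT site sits directly upstream of a hygromycin resistance gene with no complete promoter annotated before it, followed by an SV40 poly(A). In this layout, hygromycin resistance is typically gained only after FLP-mediated insertion into a matching genomic FRT site, giving stable isogenic cell lines.

The combined tag supports both Strep-based affinity purification and proximity-dependent biotinylation from one construct. The associated publication concerns Tensin-2 interactomics and phosphorylation-dependent regulation of glycolysis, so this mutant fits use in comparing interaction partners against those of other Tensin-2 forms.
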