Features (pLannotate 1.2.2; 24 found; start..end, strand, type, name):
    200..788     -  rep_origin     ori: high-copy-number ColE1/pMB1/pBR322/pUC origin of replication
    959..1819    -  CDS            AmpR: β-lactamase; bla; confers resistance to ampicillin, carbenicillin, and related antibiotics
   1820..1924    -  promoter       AmpR promoter: bla
   1983..2035    -  misc_feature   bom (fragment): basis of mobility region from pBR322
   2190..2569    +  enhancer       CMV enhancer: human cytomegalovirus immediate early enhancer
   2570..2773    +  promoter       CMV promoter: human cytomegalovirus (CMV) immediate early promoter
   2775..2794    +  promoter       PLtetO-1 promoter (fragment): modified phage lambda PL promoter with tet operator sites (Lutz and Bujard, 1997)
   2796..2815    +  promoter       PLtetO-1 promoter (fragment): modified phage lambda PL promoter with tet operator sites (Lutz and Bujard, 1997)
   2823..2856    +  promoter       TRE3GV promoter (fragment): 3rd-generation Tet-responsive promoter that can be activated by binding of Tet-On® 3G, optimized for retroviral and lentiviral vectors
   2991..3015    +  protein_bind   attB1: mutant version of attB; recombination site for the Gateway® BP reaction BP Clonase™
   3021..7220    +  CDS            Tns2: TNS2_MOUSE - Also known as Tenc1. Experimental evidence at protein level: Swiss-Prot protein existence level 1. Tyrosine-protein phosphatase which regulates cell motility proliferation and muscle-response to insulin. In muscles and under catabolic conditions, dephosphorylates IRS1 leading to its degradation and muscle atrophy. Negatively regulates PI3K-AKT pathway activation. From Mus musculus (Mouse).
   7222..7246    -  protein_bind   attB2: mutant version of attB; recombination site for the Gateway® BP reaction BP Clonase™
   7434..8393    +  CDS            birA: BIRA_ECOLI - Also known as bioR, dhbB. Experimental evidence at protein level: Swiss-Prot protein existence level 1. Acts both as a biotin--[acetyl-CoA-carboxylase] ligase and a biotin-operon repressor. In the presence of ATP, BirA activates biotin to form the BirA-biotinyl-5'-adenylate (BirA-bio-5'-AMP or holoBirA) complex. HoloBirA can either transfer the biotinyl moiety to the biotin carboxyl carrier protein (BCCP) subunit of acetyl-CoA carboxylase, or bind to the biotin operator site and inhibit transcription of the operon. From Escherichia coli (strain K12).
   8443..8667    +  polyA_signal   bGH poly(A) signal: bovine growth hormone polyadenylation signal
   8671..8692    +  promoter       SV40 promoter (fragment): SV40 enhancer and early promoter
   8713..8946    +  rep_origin     f1 ori (fragment) (sequence partly withheld): f1 bacteriophage origin of replication; arrow indicates direction of (+) strand synthesis
   8951..8998    +  protein_bind   FRT: FLP-mediated recombination occurs in the 8-bp core sequence TCTAGAAA (Turan and Bode, 2011). FLP recombinase from the Saccharomyces cerevisiae 2μ plasmid
   9006..10028   +  CDS            HygR: aminoglycoside phosphotransferase from E. coli; aph(4)-Ia; confers resistance to hygromycin
  10038..10163   +  CDS            ble (fragment): BLE_KLEPN - Experimental evidence at protein level: Swiss-Prot protein existence level 1. Binding protein with a strong affinity to the bleomycin family of antibiotics. Binds to CL990; an antimitotic-antibiotic compound. From Klebsiella pneumoniae.
  10158..10279   +  polyA_signal   SV40 poly(A) signal: SV40 polyadenylation signal
  10352..10368   -  protein_bind   lac operator: The lac repressor binds to the lac operator to inhibit transcription in E. coli. This inhibition can be relieved by adding lactose or isopropyl-β-D-thiogalactopyranoside (IPTG). lac repressor encoded by lacI
  10376..10406   -  promoter       lac promoter: promoter for the E. coli lac operon
  10421..10442   -  protein_bind   CAP binding site: CAP binding activates transcription in the presence of cAMP. E. coli catabolite activator protein
  10455..17      -  CDS            lacI (fragment) (across the origin): lac repressor; lacI; The lac repressor binds to the lac operator to inhibit transcription in E. coli. This inhibition can be relieved by adding lactose or isopropyl-β-D-thiogalactopyranoside (IPTG).
>Addgene plasmid #201795 | Tensin-2 Y483F | addgene full sequence | sequence record 406136 | Addgene NGS Result
GTTTGCGTATTGGGCGCTCTTCCGCTTCCTCGCTCACTGACTCGCTGCGCTCGGTCGTTCGGCTGCGGCG
AGCGGTATCAGCTCACTCAAAGGCGGTAATACGGTTATCCACAGAATCAGGGGATAACGCAGGAAAGAAC
ATGTGAGCAAAAGGCCAGCAAAAGGCCAGGAACCGTAAAAAGGCCGCGTTGCTGGCGTTTTTCCATAGGC
TCCGCCCCCCTGACGAGCATCACAAAAATCGACGCTCAAGTCAGAGGTGGCGAAACCCGACAGGACTATA
AAGATACCAGGCGTTTCCCCCTGGAAGCTCCCTCGTGCGCTCTCCTGTTCCGACCCTGCCGCTTACCGGA
TACCTGTCCGCCTTTCTCCCTTCGGGAAGCGTGGCGCTTTCTCATAGCTCACGCTGTAGGTATCTCAGTT
CGGTGTAGGTCGTTCGCTCCAAGCTGGGCTGTGTGCACGAACCCCCCGTTCAGCCCGACCGCTGCGCCTT
ATCCGGTAACTATCGTCTTGAGTCCAACCCGGTAAGACACGACTTATCGCCACTGGCAGCAGCCACTGGT
AACAGGATTAGCAGAGCGAGGTATGTAGGCGGTGCTACAGAGTTCTTGAAGTGGTGGCCTAACTACGGCT
ACACTAGAAGAACAGTATTTGGTATCTGCGCTCTGCTGAAGCCAGTTACCTTCGGAAAAAGAGTTGGTAG
CTCTTGATCCGGCAAACAAACCACCGCTGGTAGCGGTGGTTTTTTTGTTTGCAAGCAGCAGATTACGCGC
AGAAAAAAAGGATCTCAAGAAGATCCTTTGATCTTTTCTACGGGGTCTGACGCTCAGTGGAACGAAAACT
CACGTTAAGGGATTTTGGTCATGAGATTATCAAAAAGGATCTTCACCTAGATCCTTTTAAATTAAAAATG
AAGTTTTAAATCAATCTAAAGTATATATGAGTAAACTTGGTCTGACAGTTACCAATGCTTAATCAGTGAG
GCACCTATCTCAGCGATCTGTCTATTTCGTTCATCCATAGTTGCCTGACTCCCCGTCGTGTAGATAACTA
CGATACGGGAGGGCTTACCATCTGGCCCCAGTGCTGCAATGATACCGCGAGACCCACGCTCACCGGCTCC
AGATTTATCAGCAATAAACCAGCCAGCCGGAAGGGCCGAGCGCAGAAGTGGTCCTGCAACTTTATCCGCC
TCCATCCAGTCTATTAATTGTTGCCGGGAAGCTAGAGTAAGTAGTTCGCCAGTTAATAGTTTGCGCAACG
TTGTTGCCATTGCTACAGGCATCGTGGTGTCACGCTCGTCGTTTGGTATGGCTTCATTCAGCTCCGGTTC
CCAACGATCAAGGCGAGTTACATGATCCCCCATGTTGTGCAAAAAAGCGGTTAGCTCCTTCGGTCCTCCG
ATCGTTGTCAGAAGTAAGTTGGCCGCAGTGTTATCACTCATGGTTATGGCAGCACTGCATAATTCTCTTA
CTGTCATGCCATCCGTAAGATGCTTTTCTGTGACTGGTGAGTACTCAACCAAGTCATTCTGAGAATAGTG
TATGCGGCGACCGAGTTGCTCTTGCCCGGCGTCAATACGGGATAATACCGCGCCACATAGCAGAACTTTA
AAAGTGCTCATCATTGGAAAACGTTCTTCGGGGCGAAAACTCTCAAGGATCTTACCGCTGTTGAGATCCA
GTTCGATGTAACCCACTCGTGCACCCAACTGATCTTCAGCATCTTTTACTTTCACCAGCGTTTCTGGGTG
AGCAAAAACAGGAAGGCAAAATGCCGCAAAAAAGGGAATAAGGGCGACACGGAAATGTTGAATACTCATA
CTCTTCCTTTTTCAATATTATTGAAGCATTTATCAGGGTTATTGTCTCATGAGCGGATACATATTTGAAT
GTATTTAGAAAAATAAACAAATAGGGGTTCCGCGCACATTTCCCCGAAAAGTGCCACCTGACGTCGACGG
ATCGGGAGATCTCCCGATCCCCTATGGTGCACTCTCAGTACAATCTGCTCTGATGCCGCATAGTTAAGCC
AGTATCTGCTCCCTGCTTGTGTGTTGGAGGTCGCTGAGTAGTGCGCGAGCAAAATTTAAGCTACAACAAG
GCAAGGCTTGACCGACAATTGCATGAAGAATCTGCTTAGGGTTAGGCGTTTTGCGCTGCTTCGCGATGTA
CGGGCCAGATATACGCGTTGACATTGATTATTGACTAGTTATTAATAGTAATCAATTACGGGGTCATTAG
TTCATAGCCCATATATGGAGTTCCGCGTTACATAACTTACGGTAAATGGCCCGCCTGGCTGACCGCCCAA
CGACCCCCGCCCATTGACGTCAATAATGACGTATGTTCCCATAGTAACGCCAATAGGGACTTTCCATTGA
CGTCAATGGGTGGAGTATTTACGGTAAACTGCCCACTTGGCAGTACATCAAGTGTATCATATGCCAAGTA
CGCCCCCTATTGACGTCAATGACGGTAAATGGCCCGCCTGGCATTATGCCCAGTACATGACCTTATGGGA
CTTTCCTACTTGGCAGTACATCTACGTATTAGTCATCGCTATTACCATGGTGATGCGGTTTTGGCAGTAC
ATCAATGGGCGTGGATAGCGGTTTGACTCACGGGGATTTCCAAGTCTCCACCCCATTGACGTCAATGGGA
GTTTGTTTTGGCACCAAAATCAACGGGACTTTCCAAAATGTCGTAACAACTCCGCCCCATTGACGCAAAT
GGGCGGTAGGCGTGTACGGTGGGAGGTCTATATAAGCAGAGCTCTCCCTATCAGTGATAGAGATCTCCCT
ATCAGTGATAGAGATCGTCGACGAGCTCGTTTAGTGAACCGTCAGATCGCCTGGAGACGCCATCCACGCT
GTTTTGACCTCCATAGAAGACACCGGGACCGATCCAGCCTCCGGACTCTAGCGTTTAAACTTAAGCTTGG
TACCGAGCTCGGATCCACTAGTCCAGTGTGGTGGAATTCTGCAGATATCAACAAGTTTGTACAAAAAAGC
AGGCTCCACCATGAAGTCCAGCGGCCCTGTGGAAAGGTTGCTCAGAGCCCTGGGGAGGAGGGACAGCAGC
CGGGCCACCAGCAGGCCGAGGAAAGCAGAACCACACAGCTTCCGGGAGAAGGTTTTCCGGAAGAAAACTC
CAGTGTGTGCAGTGTGTAAGGTGACCATCGATGGGACCGGTGTCTCCTGCCGAGTCTGCAAGGTGGCCAC
ACACAGAAAATGTGAAGCAAAGGTGACTTCATCCTGTCAGGCCTTGCCCCCTGCGGAGCTGCGGAGAAGC
ACAGCCCCGGTCCGGCGCATAGAACACCTGGGGTCCACCAAGTCTCTGAACCACTCAAAGCAACGCAGTA
CTCTACCCAGGAGCTTCAGCCTAGATCCGCTCATGGAGCGTCGCTGGGACTTGGACCTCACCTATGTAAC
GGAGCGGATCTTGGCCGCAGCTTTTCCTGCACGACCGGACGAGCAGCGACACCGAGGCCACTTGCGCGAG
CTAGCCCATGTGCTTCAATCCAAGCACAGAGACAAGTACCTGCTCTTCAACCTTTCAGAGAAACGGCATG
ACCTCACCCGCCTGAACCCCAAGGTGCAAGACTTTGGTTGGCCTGAACTACATGCCCCACCTCTGGACAA
GTTGTGTTCCATCTGCAAAGCCATGGAGACGTGGCTCAGTGCCGACCCTCAGCACGTGGTTGTGTTGTAC
TGCAAGGGGAGCAAAGGCAAGCTTGGGGTCATCGTCTCTGCTTATATGCACTACAGCAAGATCTCTGCAG
GGGCAGACCAGGCGCTGGCAACCCTCACCATGAGGAAATTCTGTGAGGACAAGGTGGCCACGGAACTGCA
GCCCTCCCAGCGCCGCTATGTCAGCTACTTCAGCGGACTGCTGTCTGGCTCCATCAGAATGAACAGCAGC
CCACTCTTCCTGCACTATGTGTTTGTTCCTGTGCTGCCAGCCTTTGAGCCCAACACAGGCTTCCAGCCCT
TCCTCAAGATCTACCAGTCTATGCAGCTGGTCTACACATCTGGAGTCTACCGCATAGCAGGTCCAGGGCC
TCAGCAACTTTGTATCAGCCTGGAGCCAGCCCTTCTCCTCAAAGGCGACGTCATGGTAACCTGCTACCAC
AAGGGTGGCCAGGGGACAGACCGGACCCTCGTGTTCCGAGTTCAGTTCCACACATGCACCATTCATGGAT
CACGGCTCACCTTCCCAAAGGACCAACTAGATGAGGCCTGGGCTGATGAGCGGTTTCCTTTCCAAGCCTC
AGTGGAGTTTGTTTTCTCCTCCAGCCCTGAGAAGGTCAAAGGCAACACCCCACGGAATGATCCCTCTGTC
TCCGTGGATTACAACACGACAGAGCCTGCTGTACGCTGGGACTCCTATGAAAACTTCAATCAGCACCATG
AGGATAGCGTGGACGGCGCCTTGGCCCACACAAGGGGCCCCCTGGATGGCAGTCCTTTCGCCCAGGTGCA
GCGGGTCCCCCGCCAGACACCACCAGCACCTTCTCCAGAGCTTCCCCCACCCCCGATGCTCTCTGTCAGC
AGCGACTCTGGCCACTCATCCACGCTAACCACAGAACACACAGCAGAATCCCCCGGCCGGCCGCCCCCAA
CTGCTGCTGAAAGACAGGAGCTGGATCGTCTGCTGGGAGGTTGTGGAGTGGCCAGTGCGGGCCGTGGTGC
TGGGCGAGAGACCGCCATCCTTGATGATGAAGAGCAGCCCTCTGTGGGTGGAGGCCTGCACCTTGGGATG
TATTCAGGCCACAGGCCTGGACTCAGTCGACGCTGCTCCTGCCGTCAGGGCTTCCGGGAGCCTTGTGGGG
TCCCTAATGGGAGCTACTACCGGCCTGAGGGAACCCTAGAGAGACGACGACCACCCTATGGGGGCTATGA
GGGACACCCCCAGGGCTACGCAGAAGCCTCTGTGGAGAAGAGACGCCTCTGCAGGTCACTGTCAGAAGGG
CCGTACCCCTATGCACCCGAGCTGGGGAAACCAGCCAATGGGGACTTTGGCTACCGTCCAGCAGGCTACC
GGGAGGTGGTGATCCTGGAGGACCCTGGGGTGCCTGCTTTATGCTCATGCCCTGCCTGTGAAGAGAAGCT
GGCACTGCCCACCGCAGCCCTGTATGGACTGCGACTAGAGAGGGAGGCTGCAGAGGGGTGGTCCAGCGAG
GTAGGCAAGCCTCTCCTGCACCCAGTGAGGCCTGGACACCCATTGCCTCTGCTGGTGCCTGCCTGTGGGC
ATCATCATGCCCCAATGCCTGACTATGGCTGCCTGAAGCCACCCAAGGTGGGTGAGGAAGGGCATGAGGG
CTGCTCCTATGCCGTGTGCTCTGAAGGCAGGTATGGGCATTCAGGGTACCCTGCCCTGGTAACCTATGGC
TATGGAGGAGCGGTTCCCAGCTACTGCCCAGCATATGGCCGGGCACCTCACAGTTGCGGATCTCCAAGTG
AAGGCCGAGGGTACCCCAGCCCTGGTGCCCACTCACCACGGGCTGGATCTGTGTCCCCGGGGAGTCCACC
CTACCTGCAGCCCAGGAAGCTGGGTTATGAGATTTCTGCGGAGGATGGGAGAGACAAGTACCCACTTTCT
GGACACCTGGCCTCAACAGGACCCTTGGCTTCTACAGAGTCACCTGAACCATCCTGGAGGGATGGCTCCA
GTGGACACAGCACGCTACCTCGGTCTCCCCGAGATCCTCAGTGCAGTGCTTCTTCAGAGCTGTCTGGTCC
CTCCACACCCTTACACACCAGCAGCCCAGTTCAGGGCAAGGAAAGCAACCGACGGCAAGACACCACCAGG
TCTCCCTCCTTGGCACCCACTCAGAGACTGAGTCCTGGCGAGGCCTTGCCCTCTGTTGTACAGGGAGTTG
CTGAAAAGACTCCTGAGCTGTTGACAAGCAGCAGGCCTGAGCAACTGGACCCTAGCCCCTTCTCCCAGAC
CTCTGCACCCGGCTCACCCAATGGCTGGCCTCAGGAAAGGAGCCCAGGAGGCCACACCAACAGTGCTAGT
CCTCGGAGCCCTGTGCCAACCACCCTGCCTGGACTTCGCCATGCCCCGTGGCAGGGCCCTCGGGGCACTT
CAGATAGCCCAGATGGCTCCCCTCTTACTCCTGTGCCTACCCAGATGCCCTGGCTTGTGGGCAGCCCAGA
ACCACCCCAGAGCTCACCCACCCCTGCCTTCCCCCTGGCTACCTCCTATGATGCCAATGGTCCCATTCAG
CCTCCACTTCCTGAAAAACGACACCTGCCTGGGTCTGGGCAACAGCCGTCGCCACCAGCCAGAAGCACCA
ATCAACATGTCACCTTTGCATCTCCTCTCCCAGATGTCACCCAACCCCCAGAACACCCTTTACAAGAGAA
CCAAAGCAATGTCAAGTTTGTCCAGGATACATCAAAGTTCTGGTACAAGCCACATCTTTCCCGAGACCAA
GCCATTGCCCTGCTGAAAGACAAGGATCCTGGGGCCTTCCTGATTAGAGACAGCCATTCATTCCAAGGAG
CCTATGGGCTAGCCCTCAAGGTGGCTACACCTCCACCCAGTGCGCAGCCCTGGAAAGGGGACCCCTCAGA
ACAGCTGGTCCGCCATTTCCTCATCGAGACTGGGCCCAAAGGCGTGAAGATCAAGGGTTGTCCCACTGAG
CCCTATTTTGGAAGCCTGTCTGCCCTGGTCTCCCAGCACTCCATCTCTCCCATCTCCCTGCCCTGCTGTC
TGAGAATTCCTAGCAAAGATCCTCTAGAAGAAACCCCAGAGGCCCCAGTGCCTACCAACATGAGCACAGC
AGCAGACCTCCTGCGTCAAGGAGCAGCCTGCAGTGTGCTCTACCTGACCTCGGTGGAGACAGAGTCATTG
ACTGGCCCTCAGGCTGTGGCCAAGGCCAGCTCTGCAGCTCTGAGCTGCAGCCCGGTCCCAGTGCCAGCCA
TTGTCCATTTCAAGGTCTCAGCTCAAGGCATCACACTGACAGACAACCAGAGAAAGCTCTTCTTTCGCCG
CCATTACCCAGTGAACAGCATCACCTTCTCTAGCACTGACCCCCAGGACCGCAGATGGACCAACCCAGAT
GGAGCCACCTCCAAGATCTTTGGTTTCGTGGCCAAGAAGCCAGGAAGTCCCTGGGAAAATGTGTGTCACC
TCTTTGCGGAGCTTGACCCGGACCAACCGGCAAGTGCCATTGTCACCTTCATCACCAAAGTTCTACTGGG
CCAGAGGAAAGACCCAGCTTTCTTGTACAAAGTGGTTGATATCAAGGCCGCCGACATCACCAGCCTGTAC
AAGAAAGTGGGGTGGAGCCATCCCCAGTTCGAGAAGGGCGGAGGATCTGGCGGCGGAAGCGGCGGAGGAA
GCTGGTCCCACCCTCAGTTTGAGAAAGGCACCGAGCTGGGCAGCACCATGGCCAGCTACCCCTACGACGT
GCCCGACTACGCCAAGGACAACACCGTGCCCCTGAAGCTGATCGCCCTGCTGGCCAACGGCGAGTTCCAC
TCTGGCGAGCAGCTGGGCGAGACACTGGGCATGAGCAGAGCCGCCATCAACAAGCACATCCAGACCCTGC
GGGACTGGGGCGTGGACGTGTTCACAGTGCCCGGCAAGGGCTACAGCCTGCCCGAGCCCATCCAGCTGCT
GAACGCCAAGCAGATCCTGGGCCAGCTGGATGGCGGATCTGTGGCCGTGCTGCCCGTGATCGACAGCACC
AACCAGTATCTGCTCGACCGGATCGGCGAGCTGAAGTCCGGCGACGCCTGTATCGCCGAGTACCAGCAGG
CCGGCAGAGGCGGCAGGGGCAGAAAGTGGTTCAGCCCCTTCGGCGCCAACCTGTACCTGAGCATGTTCTG
GAGACTGGAACAGGGCCCAGCCGCCGCTATTGGCCTGAGCCTGGTCATCGGCATCGTGATGGCCGAGGTG
CTGCGGAAGCTGGGCGCCGACAAAGTGCGCGTGAAGTGGCCCAACGACCTGTATCTGCAGGACCGGAAGC
TGGCCGGCATCCTGGTGGAACTGACCGGCAAAACAGGCGACGCCGCCCAGATCGTGATCGGCGCTGGCAT
CAACATGGCCATGCGGCGGGTGGAAGAGAGCGTGGTCAACCAGGGCTGGATCACCCTGCAGGAAGCCGGC
ATCAACCTGGACCGGAACACCCTGGCCGCCATGCTGATCAGAGAGCTGAGAGCCGCCCTGGAACTGTTCG
AGCAGGAAGGCCTGGCCCCCTACCTGAGCAGATGGGAGAAGCTGGACAACTTCATCAACCGGCCCGTGAA
ACTGATCATCGGCGACAAAGAGATCTTCGGCATCAGCCGGGGCATCGACAAGCAGGGGGCCCTGCTCCTG
GAACAGGACGGCATCATCAAGCCCTGGATGGGCGGCGAGATCAGCCTGCGGAGCGCCGAGAAGTGATGAC
TCGAGTCTAGAGGGCCCGTTTAAACCCGCTGATCAGCCTCGACTGTGCCTTCTAGTTGCCAGCCATCTGT
TGTTTGCCCCTCCCCCGTGCCTTCCTTGACCCTGGAAGGTGCCACTCCCACTGTCCTTTCCTAATAAAAT
GAGGAAATTGCATCGCATTGTCTGAGTAGGTGTCATTCTATTCTGGGGGGTGGGGTGGGGCAGGACAGCA
AGGGGGAGGATTGGGAAGACAATAGCAGGCATGCTGGGGATGCGGTGGGCTCTATGGCTTCTGAGGCGGA
AAGAACCAGCTGGGGCTCTAGGGGGTATCCCC
[124 nt withheld, positions 8713-8836]
C
[91 nt withheld, positions 8838-8928]
AGGGTGATGGTTCACGTACCTAGAAGTTCCTATTCCGAAGTTCCTATTCTCTAGAAAGTATAGGAACTTC
CTTGGCCAAAAAGCCTGAACTCACCGCGACGTCTGTCGAGAAGTTTCTGATCGAAAAGTTCGACAGCGTC
TCCGACCTGATGCAGCTCTCGGAGGGCGAAGAATCTCGTGCTTTCAGCTTCGATGTAGGAGGGCGTGGAT
ATGTCCTGCGGGTAAATAGCTGCGCCGATGGTTTCTACAAAGATCGTTATGTTTATCGGCACTTTGCATC
GGCCGCGCTCCCGATTCCGGAAGTGCTTGACATTGGGGAATTCAGCGAGAGCCTGACCTATTGCATCTCC
CGCCGTGCACAGGGTGTCACGTTGCAAGACCTGCCTGAAACCGAACTGCCCGCTGTTCTGCAGCCGGTCG
CGGAGGCCATGGATGCGATCGCTGCGGCCGATCTTAGCCAGACGAGCGGGTTCGGCCCATTCGGACCGCA
AGGAATCGGTCAATACACTACATGGCGTGATTTCATATGCGCGATTGCTGATCCCCATGTGTATCACTGG
CAAACTGTGATGGACGACACCGTCAGTGCGTCCGTCGCGCAGGCTCTCGATGAGCTGATGCTTTGGGCCG
AGGACTGCCCCGAAGTCCGGCACCTCGTGCACGCGGATTTCGGCTCCAACAATGTCCTGACGGACAATGG
CCGCATAACAGCGGTCATTGACTGGAGCGAGGCGATGTTCGGGGATTCCCAATACGAGGTCGCCAACATC
TTCTTCTGGAGGCCGTGGTTGGCTTGTATGGAGCAGCAGACGCGCTACTTCGAGCGGAGGCATCCGGAGC
TTGCAGGATCGCCGCGGCTCCGGGCGTATATGCTCCGCATTGGTCTTGACCAACTCTATCAGAGCTTGGT
TGACGGCAATTTCGATGATGCAGCTTGGGCGCAGGGTCGATGCGACGCAATCGTCCGATCCGGAGCCGGG
ACTGTCGGGCGTACACAAATCGCCCGCAGAAGCGCGGCCGTCTGGACCGATGGCTGTGTAGAAGTACTCG
CCGATAGTGGAAACCGACGCCCCAGCACTCGTCCGAGGGCAAAGGAATAGCACGTACTACGAGATTTCGA
TTCCACCGCCGCCTTCTATGAAAGGTTGGGCTTCGGAATCGTTTTCCGGGACGCCGGCTGGATGATCCTC
CAGCGCGGGGATCTCATGCTGGAGTTCTTCGCCCACCCCAACTTGTTTATTGCAGCTTATAATGGTTACA
AATAAAGCAATAGCATCACAAATTTCACAAATAAAGCATTTTTTTCACTGCATTCTAGTTGTGGTTTGTC
CAAACTCATCAATGTATCTTATCATGTCTGTATACCGTCGACCTCTAGCTAGAGCTTGGCGTAATCATGG
TCATAGCTGTTTCCTGTGTGAAATTGTTATCCGCTCACAATTCCACACAACATACGAGCCGGAAGCATAA
AGTGTAAAGCCTGGGGTGCCTAATGAGTGAGCTAACTCACATTAATTGCGTTGCGCTCACTGCCCGCTTT
CCAGTCGGGAAACCTGTCGTGCCAGCTGCATTAATGAATCGGCCAACGCGCGGGGAGAGGCG
